Addgene plasmid #146940: pEGFP-C1-HsTNRC6C_1381-1595_M
Purpose: Mammalian Expression of HsTNRC6C_1381-1595
Depositing lab: Elisa Izaurralde. Depositing organization: Max Planck Institute for Developmental Biology. Publication: GW182 proteins directly recruit cytoplasmic deadenylase complexes to miRNA targets. Braun JE, Huntzinger E, Fauser M, Izaurralde E. Mol Cell. 2011 Oct 7;44(1):120-33. 10.1016/j.molcel.2011.09.007 PubMed 21981923.
Backbone
  Vector backbone: Unknown
  Vector type: Mammalian Expression
Growth in bacteria
  Bacterial resistance: Kanamycin, 50 μg/mL
  Growth temperature: 37°C
  Growth strain: DH5alpha
  Copy number: High Copy
Gene/Insert
  Gene/Insert name: HsTNRC6C_1381-1595
  Species: H. sapiens (human)
  Entrez Gene: TNRC6C
  Cloning method: Unknown
Terms and licenses: Academic/Nonprofit Terms; Industry Terms: Not Available to Industry
Depositor comments: sequence of Hs TNRC6C isoform2 given by NCBI: NM_018996.3. Plasmids from this collection were made available to the research community and donated after the lab closed. Please note that the sequence provided by the depositing laboratory may be theoretical/predicted or based on Sanger sequencing results. There may be discrepancies between sequencing results obtained by Addgene and the depositor sequence. If an Addgene verified sequence is not available, please contact before placing your order to request that our lab fully sequence the plasmid.
How to cite: pEGFP-C1-HsTNRC6C_1381-1595_M was a gift from Elisa Izaurralde (Addgene plasmid # 146940 ; http://n2t.net/addgene:146940 ; RRID:Addgene_146940)
