[The description below was written by a language model from this plasmid's Addgene catalogue record and pLannotate feature annotations shown in this document.]
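Description:
pEGFP-C1-HsTNRC6C_1381-1595_M is a 5,487 nt mammalian expression plasmid that produces a fragment of human TNRC6C (residues 1381–1595, numbered on isoform 2) fused to the C-terminus of EGFP. The catalogue lists the backbone as unknown, but the name and the annotated layout fit a pEGFP-C1-type vector. The CMV immediate-early enhancer and promoter drive the EGFP coding sequence. This is followed directly by the TNRC6C fragment, short remnants of the multiple cloning site, and an SV40 polyadenylation signal. The annotation software matched the insert to the mouse Tnrc6c protein entry, which likely reflects homology between the orthologues, since the record gives the species as human. The annotated insert span (about 708 nt) is somewhat longer than 215 codons would require. The meaning of the "_M" suffix is not explained in the record.

In bacteria the plasmid replicates from a high-copy ColE1/pUC-type origin and is selected with kanamycin. A single NeoR/KanR (Tn5 aminoglycoside phosphotransferase) gene sits downstream of tandem bacterial (bla) and SV40 early promoters and ends in an HSV TK poly(A) signal. It therefore gives kanamycin resistance in E. coli and G418 resistance in transfected mammalian cells. An f1 origin is also present. The small T3 promoter, large T antigen, ble and bGH poly(A) hits are partial matches typical of backbone sequence rather than functional elements.

TNRC6C is a GW182-family scaffold protein that links Argonaute–miRNA complexes to the CCR4-NOT and PAN deadenylases. The associated publication addresses direct recruitment of these cytoplasmic deadenylase complexes to miRNA targets. A GFP-tagged C-terminal fragment like this one would suit interaction or localisation studies in human cells that map the regions involved, although the record states only mammalian expression as its purpose.
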