Features (pLannotate 1.2.2; 16 found; start..end, strand, type, name):
     61..364     +  enhancer       CMV enhancer: human cytomegalovirus immediate early enhancer
    365..568     +  promoter       CMV promoter: human cytomegalovirus (CMV) immediate early promoter
    613..1329    +  CDS            EGFP: EGFP is a basic (constitutively fluorescent) green fluorescent protein published in 1996, derived from Aequorea victoria. It is reported to be a rapidly-maturing weak dimer with moderate acid sensitivity.
   1342..2049    +  CDS            Tnrc6c (fragment): TNR6C_MOUSE - Also known as Kiaa1582. Experimental evidence at protein level: Swiss-Prot protein existence level 1. Plays a role in RNA-mediated gene silencing by micro-RNAs (miRNAs). Required for miRNA-dependent translational repression of complementary mRNAs by argonaute family proteins As scaffoldng protein associates with argonaute proteins bound to partially complementary mRNAs and simultaneously can recruit CCR4-NOT and PAN deadenylase complexes (By similarity). From Mus musculus (Mouse).
   2097..2114    -  promoter       T3 promoter (fragment): promoter for bacteriophage T3 RNA polymerase
   2122..2151    +  misc_feature   MCS (fragment): multiple cloning site
   2168..2252    +  CDS            large T antigen (fragment): large T antigen from SV40 (simian virus 40)
   2275..2396    +  polyA_signal   SV40 poly(A) signal: SV40 polyadenylation signal
   2430..2858    -  rep_origin     f1 ori (sequence partly withheld): f1 bacteriophage origin of replication; arrow indicates direction of (+) strand synthesis
   2885..2989    +  promoter       AmpR promoter: bla
   2991..3348    +  promoter       SV40 promoter: SV40 enhancer and early promoter
   3383..4177    +  CDS            NeoR/KanR: aminoglycoside phosphotransferase from Tn5; aph(3')-II (or nptII); confers resistance to neomycin, kanamycin, and G418 (Geneticin®)
   4198..4350    +  CDS            ble (fragment): BLE_KLEPN - Experimental evidence at protein level: Swiss-Prot protein existence level 1. Binding protein with a strong affinity to the bleomycin family of antibiotics. Binds to CL990; an antimitotic-antibiotic compound. From Klebsiella pneumoniae.
   4409..4456    +  polyA_signal   HSV TK poly(A) signal: herpes simplex virus thymidine kinase polyadenylation signal (Cole and Stacy, 1985)
   4547..4563    -  polyA_signal   bGH poly(A) signal (fragment): bovine growth hormone polyadenylation signal
   4785..5373    +  rep_origin     ori: high-copy-number ColE1/pMB1/pBR322/pUC origin of replication
>Addgene plasmid #146940 | pEGFP-C1-HsTNRC6C_1381-1595_M | depositor full sequence | sequence record 289387 | Full Sequence
TAGTTATTAATAGTAATCAATTACGGGGTCATTAGTTCATAGCCCATATATGGAGTTCCGCGTTACATAA
CTTACGGTAAATGGCCCGCCTGGCTGACCGCCCAACGACCCCCGCCCATTGACGTCAATAATGACGTATG
TTCCCATAGTAACGCCAATAGGGACTTTCCATTGACGTCAATGGGTGGAGTATTTACGGTAAACTGCCCA
CTTGGCAGTACATCAAGTGTATCATATGCCAAGTACGCCCCCTATTGACGTCAATGACGGTAAATGGCCC
GCCTGGCATTATGCCCAGTACATGACCTTATGGGACTTTCCTACTTGGCAGTACATCTACGTATTAGTCA
TCGCTATTACCATGGTGATGCGGTTTTGGCAGTACATCAATGGGCGTGGATAGCGGTTTGACTCACGGGG
ATTTCCAAGTCTCCACCCCATTGACGTCAATGGGAGTTTGTTTTGGCACCAAAATCAACGGGACTTTCCA
AAATGTCGTAACAACTCCGCCCCATTGACGCAAATGGGCGGTAGGCGTGTACGGTGGGAGGTCTATATAA
GCAGAGCTGGTTTAGTGAACCGTCAGATCCGCTAGCGCTACCGGTCGCCACCATGGTGAGCAAGGGCGAG
GAGCTGTTCACCGGGGTGGTGCCCATCCTGGTCGAGCTGGACGGCGACGTAAACGGCCACAAGTTCAGCG
TGTCCGGCGAGGGCGAGGGCGATGCCACCTACGGCAAGCTGACCCTGAAGTTCATCTGCACCACCGGCAA
GCTGCCCGTGCCCTGGCCCACCCTCGTGACCACCCTGACCTACGGCGTGCAGTGCTTCAGCCGCTACCCC
GACCACATGAAGCAGCACGACTTCTTCAAGTCCGCCATGCCCGAAGGCTACGTCCAGGAGCGCACCATCT
TCTTCAAGGACGACGGCAACTACAAGACCCGCGCCGAGGTGAAGTTCGAGGGCGACACCCTGGTGAACCG
CATCGAGCTGAAGGGCATCGACTTCAAGGAGGACGGCAACATCCTGGGGCACAAGCTGGAGTACAACTAC
AACAGCCACAACGTCTATATCATGGCCGACAAGCAGAAGAACGGCATCAAGGTGAACTTCAAGATCCGCC
ACAACATCGAGGACGGCAGCGTGCAGCTCGCCGACCACTACCAGCAGAACACCCCCATCGGCGACGGCCC
CGTGCTGCTGCCCGACAACCACTACCTGAGCACCCAGTCCGCCCTGAGCAAAGACCCCAACGAGAAGCGC
GATCACATGGTCCTGCTGGAGTTCGTGACCGCCGCCGGGATCACTCTCGGCATGGACGAGCTGTACAAGT
CCGGACTCAGATCTCGAGCTTCTAGCATCAACTGGCCCCCAGAATTCCATCCGGGAGTTCCATGGAAAGG
ACTGCAGAATATTGACCCTGAGAATGACCCTGACGTCACTCCTGGCAGTGTCCCCACTGGGCCTACCATC
AACACCACCATCCAGGATGTCAACCGCTACCTCCTCAAGAGTGGAGGTAAACTGTCAGACATCAAATCGA
CGTGGTCCTCTGGCCCTACCTCCCACACGCAAGCCTCTCTGTCTCATGAACTATGGAAGGTGCCCAGAAA
CAGTACTGCACCCACGAGGCCACCTCCAGGGTTAACCAATCCCAAGCCCTCCTCCACCTGGGGTGCCAGC
CCCCTCGGCTGGACCAGCTCCTACTCCTCGGGTTCTGCCTGGAGCACCGACACCTCAGGAAGAACCAGCA
GCTGGCTCGTTCTTCGAAACCTCACTCCCCAGATTGATGGTTCTACACTGCGGACATTGTGTTTGCAACA
TGGGCCTCTTATCACATTCCACCTGAATCTGACTCAAGGCAATGCTGTGGTCCGGTACAGCTCCAAGGAG
GAGGCTGCCAAGGCCCAGAAGTCTCTGCACATGTGCGTCCTGGGAAACACTACCATCCTGGCCGAGTTCG
CTGGTGAAGAAGAAGTGAATCGCTTCTTAGCCCAATAGGCGCTGCCATCATCAGCACCAGGAGAGCCGAC
CCCTCCCGGGACCCCTCCCGGCTGGGCGGCCCCACAGACCCGCTGGAACCCAGCAGCGGCCGCTTCCCTT
TAGTGAGGGTTAATGCTTCGAGCAGTCGACGGTACCGCGGGCCCGGGATCCACCGGATCTAGATAACTGA
TCATAATCAGCCATACCACATTTGTAGAGGTTTTACTTGCTTTAAAAAACCTCCCACACCTCCCCCTGAA
CCTGAAACATAAAATGAATGCAATTGTTGTTGTTAACTTGTTTATTGCAGCTTATAATGGTTACAAATAA
AGCAATAGCATCACAAATTTCACAAATAAAGCATTTTTTTCACTGCATTCTAGTTGTGGTTTGTCCAAAC
TCATCAATGTATCTTAACGCGTAAATTGTAAGCGTTAATATTTTGTTAAAATTCGCGTTAAATTTTTGTT
AAATCAGCTCATTTTTTAACCAATAGGCCGAAATCGGCAAAATCCCTTATAAATCAAAAGAATAGACCGA
GATAGGGT
[37 nt withheld, positions 2529-2565]
AAAGAACGTGGACTCCAACGTCAAAGG
[49 nt withheld, positions 2593-2641]
T
[91 nt withheld, positions 2643-2733]
G
[124 nt withheld, positions 2735-2858]
CAGGTGGCACTTTTCGGGGAAATGTGCGCGGAACCCCTATTTGTTTATTTTTCTAAATACATTCAAATAT
GTATCCGCTCATGAGACAATAACCCTGATAAATGCTTCAATAATATTGAAAAAGGAAGAGTCCTGAGGCG
GAAAGAACCAGCTGTGGAATGTGTGTCAGTTAGGGTGTGGAAAGTCCCCAGGCTCCCCAGCAGGCAGAAG
TATGCAAAGCATGCATCTCAATTAGTCAGCAACCAGGTGTGGAAAGTCCCCAGGCTCCCCAGCAGGCAGA
AGTATGCAAAGCATGCATCTCAATTAGTCAGCAACCATAGTCCCGCCCCTAACTCCGCCCATCCCGCCCC
TAACTCCGCCCAGTTCCGCCCATTCTCCGCCCCATGGCTGACTAATTTTTTTTATTTATGCAGAGGCCGA
GGCCGCCTCGGCCTCTGAGCTATTCCAGAAGTAGTGAGGAGGCTTTTTTGGAGGCCTAGGCTTTTGCAAA
GATCGATCAAGAGACAGGATGAGGATCGTTTCGCATGATTGAACAAGATGGATTGCACGCAGGTTCTCCG
GCCGCTTGGGTGGAGAGGCTATTCGGCTATGACTGGGCACAACAGACAATCGGCTGCTCTGATGCCGCCG
TGTTCCGGCTGTCAGCGCAGGGGCGCCCGGTTCTTTTTGTCAAGACCGACCTGTCCGGTGCCCTGAATGA
ACTGCAAGACGAGGCAGCGCGGCTATCGTGGCTGGCCACGACGGGCGTTCCTTGCGCAGCTGTGCTCGAC
GTTGTCACTGAAGCGGGAAGGGACTGGCTGCTATTGGGCGAAGTGCCGGGGCAGGATCTCCTGTCATCTC
ACCTTGCTCCTGCCGAGAAAGTATCCATCATGGCTGATGCAATGCGGCGGCTGCATACGCTTGATCCGGC
TACCTGCCCATTCGACCACCAAGCGAAACATCGCATCGAGCGAGCACGTACTCGGATGGAAGCCGGTCTT
GTCGATCAGGATGATCTGGACGAAGAGCATCAGGGGCTCGCGCCAGCCGAACTGTTCGCCAGGCTCAAGG
CGAGCATGCCCGACGGCGAGGATCTCGTCGTGACCCATGGCGATGCCTGCTTGCCGAATATCATGGTGGA
AAATGGCCGCTTTTCTGGATTCATCGACTGTGGCCGGCTGGGTGTGGCGGACCGCTATCAGGACATAGCG
TTGGCTACCCGTGATATTGCTGAAGAGCTTGGCGGCGAATGGGCTGACCGCTTCCTCGTGCTTTACGGTA
TCGCCGCTCCCGATTCGCAGCGCATCGCCTTCTATCGCCTTCTTGACGAGTTCTTCTGAGCGGGACTCTG
GGGTTCGAAATGACCGACCAAGCGACGCCCAACCTGCCATCACGAGATTTCGATTCCACCGCCGCCTTCT
ATGAAAGGTTGGGCTTCGGAATCGTTTTCCGGGACGCCGGCTGGATGATCCTCCAGCGCGGGGATCTCAT
GCTGGAGTTCTTCGCCCACCCTAGGGGGAGGCTAACTGAAACACGGAAGGAGACAATACCGGAAGGAACC
CGCGCTATGACGGCAATAAAAAGACAGAATAAAACGCACGGTGTTGGGTCGTTTGTTCATAAACGCGGGG
TTCGGTCCCAGGGCTGGCACTCTGTCGATACCCCACCGAGACCCCATTGGGGCCAATACGCCCGCGTTTC
TTCCTTTTCCCCACCCCACCCCCCAAGTTCGGGTGAAGGCCCAGGGCTCGCAGCCAACGTCGGGGCGGCA
GGCCCTGCCATAGCCTCAGGTTACTCATATATACTTTAGATTGATTTAAAACTTCATTTTTAATTTAAAA
GGATCTAGGTGAAGATCCTTTTTGATAATCTCATGACCAAAATCCCTTAACGTGAGTTTTCGTTCCACTG
AGCGTCAGACCCCGTAGAAAAGATCAAAGGATCTTCTTGAGATCCTTTTTTTCTGCGCGTAATCTGCTGC
TTGCAAACAAAAAAACCACCGCTACCAGCGGTGGTTTGTTTGCCGGATCAAGAGCTACCAACTCTTTTTC
CGAAGGTAACTGGCTTCAGCAGAGCGCAGATACCAAATACTGTCCTTCTAGTGTAGCCGTAGTTAGGCCA
CCACTTCAAGAACTCTGTAGCACCGCCTACATACCTCGCTCTGCTAATCCTGTTACCAGTGGCTGCTGCC
AGTGGCGATAAGTCGTGTCTTACCGGGTTGGACTCAAGACGATAGTTACCGGATAAGGCGCAGCGGTCGG
GCTGAACGGGGGGTTCGTGCACACAGCCCAGCTTGGAGCGAACGACCTACACCGAACTGAGATACCTACA
GCGTGAGCTATGAGAAAGCGCCACGCTTCCCGAAGGGAGAAAGGCGGACAGGTATCCGGTAAGCGGCAGG
GTCGGAACAGGAGAGCGCACGAGGGAGCTTCCAGGGGGAAACGCCTGGTATCTTTATAGTCCTGTCGGGT
TTCGCCACCTCTGACTTGAGCGTCGATTTTTGTGATGCTCGTCAGGGGGGCGGAGCCTATGGAAAAACGC
CAGCAACGCGGCCTTTTTACGGTTCCTGGCCTTTTGCTGGCCTTTTGCTCACATGTTCTTTCCTGCGTTA
TCCCCTGATTCTGTGGATAACCGTATTACCGCCATGCAT
